>Addgene plasmid #126752 | pCfB4613 | addgene full sequence | sequence record 245797 | Addgene NGS Result
GGTTGTTTATGTTCGGATGTGATGTGAGAACTGTATCCTAGCAAGATTTTAAAAGGAAGTATATGAAAGA
AGAACCTCAGTGGCAAATCCTAACCTTTTATATTTCTCTACAGGGGCGCGGCGTGGGGACAATTCAACGC
GTCTGTGAGGGGAGCGTTTCCCTGCTCGCAGGTCTGCAGCGAGGAGCCGTAATTTTTGCTTCGCGCCGTG
CGGCCATCAAAATGTATGGATGCAAATGATTATACATGGGGATGTATGGGCTAAATGTACGGGCGACAGT
CACATCATGCCCCTGAGCTGCGCACGTCAAGACTGTCAAGGAGGGTATTCTGGGCCTCCATGTCGCTGGC
CGGGTGACCCGGCGGGGACGAGGCAAGCTAAACAGATCTCTAGACCTAATAACTTCGTATAGCATACATT
ATACGAAGTTATATTAAGGGTTGTCGACCTGCAGCGTACGAAGCTTCAGCTGACGCGATCTTCGAGCGTC
CCAAAACCTTCTCAAGCAAGGTTTTCAGTATAATGTTACATGCGTACACGCGTCTGTACAGAAAAAAAAG
AAAAATTTGAAATATAAATAACGTTCTTAATACTAACATAACTATAAAAAAATAAATAGGGACCTAGACT
TCAGGTTGTCTAACTCCTTCCTTTTCGGTTAGAGCGGATGAATGCACGCGATCGTGCGATCTTGAGTGCC
AGTGAATATTAAGTAATCATCAAAGTATATGTGTAATTGTTTATACTCTTAGTAAAGGATGCTCCCTACA
AGGTGGCTCTTTTCTTACTAAGCGCGTTCAGTTTCCAGCCAGCCGAAAGAGGGATATCAGCTTGAGTGCC
AGTGAATATTAAGTAATCATCAAAGTATATGTGTAATTGTTTATACTCTTAGTAAAGGATGCTCCCTACA
AGGTGGCTCTTTTCTTACTAAGCGCGTTCAGTTTCCAGCCAGCCGAAAGAGGGATATCAGACCTGCACTC
TTGAGTGCCAGTGAATATTAAGTAATCATCAAAGTATATGTGTAATTGTTTATACTCTTAGTAAAGGATG
CTCCCTACAAGGTGGCTCTTTTCTTACTAAGCGCGTTCAGTTTCCAGCCAGCCGAAAGAGGGATATCAGC
TTGAGTGCCAGTGAATATTAAGTAATCATCAAAGTATATGTGTAATTGTTTATACTCTTAGTAAAGGATG
CTCCCTACAAGGTGGCTCTTTTCTTACTAAGCGCGTTCAGTTTCCAGCCAGCCGAAAGAGGGATATCAGA
TCTGTCATCTTGAGTGCCAGTGAATATTAAGTAATCATCAAAGTATATGTGTAATTGTTTATACTCTTAG
TAAAGGATGCTCCCTACAAGGTGGCTCTTTTCTTACTAAGCGCGTTCAGTTTCCAGCCAGCCGAAAGAGG
GATATCAGTATATAAGAAAGCCATTCGGGGGATGAAAAGCTGACAAGAGAATAACGAGGACCAGTTTTTA
TTTGTTGTCTAGCAAGAATTATACACGCACACATACACGAGAGTCTACGATATCTTTAAATAACACATCA
ATAAGTGCAGGTAAAACAATGCGTAGGAGTGTATACCTCGACAACACGATCGAGTTCCTGCGAGGCAGAG
TATATCTCGGTGCATATGATTACACGCCGGAAGATACTGATGAGCTGGTGTTTTTTACCGTGGAGGACGC
AATCTTTTACAACAGTTTCCATTTGGATTTCGGTCCCATGAACATTGGACATCTATATCGTTTTGCCGTT
ATTTTCCATGAAATCTTGAATGACCCAGAAAATGCCAATAAAGCCGTTGTTTTCTATTCATCTGCATCGA
CCAGACAACGTGCTAACGCCGCATGTATGCTTTGCTGTTATATGATCCTCGTTCAGGCATGGACTCCGCA
TCAAGTGCTTCAGCCGTTGGCGCAAGTAGACCCTCCCTTCATGCCATTTAGAGATGCCGGTTATTCTAAT
GCGGATTTCGAAATCACAATTCAAGATGTGGTTTATGGCGTTTGGAGGGCTAAGGAAAAAGGCCTTATTG
ATTTGCATTCCTTCAATTTGGAGAGTTACGAGAAATACGAACACGTGGAGTTTGGAGACTTCAATGTACT
CACCCCAGATTTTATTGCATTTGCGTCACCACAAGAGGACCATCCAAAGGGCTATCTCGCTACCAAATCT
TCACATTTGAACCAGCCGTTTAAGTCGGTTCTGAATTTTTTCGCCAACAATAACGTCCAATTAGTGGTAA
GGTTGAATTCTCATTTATATAATAAAAAGCATTTTGAAGACATTGGCATTCAACATTTGGATCTAATTTT
CGAAGATGGTACATGTCCTGATCTTTCCATTGTAAAAAACTTTGTTGGTGCTGCTGAAACGATAATTAAA
AGGGGAGGGAAAATTGCTGTGCACTGTAAGGCTGGGCTAGGTAGAACTGGTTGTTTAATTGGTGCTCACT
TAATATACACGTATGGATTTACCGCTAACGAGTGTATTGGCTTCTTAAGGTTTATAAGGCCGGGAATGGT
CGTTGGCCCTCAACAGCATTGGTTATATTTACACCAGAATGATTTTAGAGAATGGAAGTACACAACCAGA
ATTTCTTTGAAGCCTAGTGAGGCCATTGGCGGCTTATATCCCTTAATAAGTTTAGAAGAATACCGCTTAC
AAAAAAAGAAACTTAAAGACGACAAGAGGGTTGCGCAAAATAACATTGAAGGTGAATTAAGAGATTTAAC
CATGACGCCGCCATCCAACGGTCATGGGGCGCTTAGTGCCAGAAATTCGAGCCAACCTTCTACGGCGAAT
AATGGAAGTAATTCATTCAAGAGCTCAGCCGTCCCACAGACTTCGCCTGGTCAGCCGAGAAAGGGCCAAA
ACGGTTCTAATACTATAGAAGATATCAACAATAATCGTAATCCAACTTCCCATGCGAATAGGAAGGTAGT
AATAGAAAGCAACAACTCGGATGACGAATCCATGCAGGATACCAACGGCACAAGTAATCATTATCCCAAA
GTTTCGCGCAAGAAAAATGATATCTCCTCTGCTTCATCGTCCCGAATGGAAGATAACGAACCCAGCGCAA
CGAACATCAATAATGCCGCAGATGATACCATACTAAGACAACTATTGCCCAAGAATAGGAGAGTAACGTC
AGGGAGAAGGACTACAAGCGCCGCCGGTGGTATAAGAAAAATAAGTGGCTCCATCAAGAAATAAATCGCA
CGCATTCCGTTGGTAGATACGTTGTTGACACTTCTAAATAAGCGAATTTCTTATGATTTATGATTTTTAT
TATTAAATAAGTTATAAAAAAAATAAGTGTATACAAATTTTAAAGTGACTCTTAGGTTTTAAAACGAAAA
TTCTTATTCTTGAGTAACTCTTTCCTGTAGGTCAGGTTGCTTTCTCAGGTATAGCATGAGGTCGCTCATC
GCACGCATTCCATGCGAGCTCGCTGAGGACTTAATCTGCTCTTGAATGGCGACAGCCTATTGCCCCAGTG
TTCCCTCAACAACCTTGGTAGTTGGAGCGCAATTAGCGTATCCTGTACCATACTAATTCTCTTCTGCCCA
ACGACGGCTGCCATTAGTCAGCATGGCGCGCACGTGACTACAACTGTGGCTGGAAACCTTTTCGTCCTCC
CCGGTTTTTCAGTGAGCCGACTCTACTACAATGCTTTTTCATTTTTCACTCAGAAAAACCTGCAATTTGC
CAAATTGGCCATGCTCTGTGCCTCCCTTGACAAAGGACATCTTCCCTGTTTATAAACGGCGGCTTACCAA
AAGTTGAAGCTTGTTCTTGCCTCTTATGAGTGGAGCAATCGATTATATTGAATCGTTGTGCTGGAGTAGT
TGGATCTTTCCACGTGGTCTCGAGTCACTTGTAGAAGCTGAAAATTGAGCAGATTTAGTATAGGGCTACA
TTGTAGGGTGGTTTAGAGTATCGAAAATATACATATAGAAGAATAAAATGGGACTCTTAGCTTTGGGATT
AAACCCTCAGCGCGGCCGCATTTAAATCCCCACTTCAGAAGTTCCTATACTTTCTAGAGAATAGGAACTT
CACTATAGAGTCGAATAAGGGCGACACCCCATAATTAGCCCGGGCGAAAGGCCCAGTCTTTCGACTGAGC
CTTTCGTTTTATTTGATGCCTGGCAGTTCCCTACTCTCGCATGGGGAGTCCCCACACTACCATCGGCGCT
ACGGCGTTTCACTTCTGAGTTCGGCATGGGGTCAGGTGGGACCACCGCGCTACTGCCGCCAGGCAAACAA
GGGGTGTTATGAGCCATATTCAGGTATAAATGGGCTCGCGATAATGTTCAGAATTGGTTAATTGGTTGTA
ACACTGACCCCTATTTGTTTATTTTTCTAAATACATTCAAATATGTATCCGCTCATGAGACAATAACCCT
GATAAATGCTTCAATAATATTGAAAAAGGAAGAATATGAGTATTCAACATTTCCGTGTCGCCCTTATTCC
CTTTTTTGCGGCATTTTGCCTTCCTGTTTTTGCTCACCCAGAAACGCTGGTGAAAGTAAAAGATGCTGAA
GATCAGTTGGGTGCACGAGTGGGTTACATCGAACTGGATCTCAACAGCGGTAAGATCCTTGAGAGTTTTC
GCCCCGAAGAACGTTTTCCAATGATGAGCACTTTTAAAGTTCTGCTATGTGGCGCGGTATTATCCCGTAT
TGACGCCGGGCAAGAGCAACTCGGTCGCCGCATACACTATTCTCAGAATGACTTGGTTGAGTACTCACCA
GTCACAGAAAAGCATCTTACGGATGGCATGACAGTAAGAGAATTATGCAGTGCTGCCATAACCATGAGTG
ATAACACTGCGGCCAACTTACTTCTGACAACGATCGGAGGACCGAAGGAGCTAACCGCTTTTTTGCACAA
CATGGGGGATCATGTAACTCGCCTTGATCGTTGGGAACCGGAGCTGAATGAAGCCATACCAAACGACGAG
CGTGACACCACGATGCCTGTAGCGATGGCAACAACGTTGCGCAAACTATTAACTGGCGAACTACTTACTC
TAGCTTCCCGGCAACAATTAATAGACTGGATGGAGGCGGATAAAGTTGCAGGACCACTTCTGCGCTCGGC
CCTTCCGGCTGGCTGGTTTATTGCTGATAAATCCGGAGCCGGTGAGCGTGGTTCTCGCGGTATCATCGCA
GCGCTGGGGCCAGATGGTAAGCCCTCCCGTATCGTAGTTATCTACACGACGGGGAGTCAGGCAACTATGG
ATGAACGAAATAGACAGATCGCTGAGATAGGTGCCTCACTGATTAAGCATTGGTAAGCAGAGCATTACGC
TGACTTGACGGGACGGCGCAAGCTCATGACCAAAATCCCTTAACGTGAGTTACGCGCGCGTCGTTCCACT
GAGCGTCAGACCCCGTAGAAAAGATCAAAGGATCTTCTTGAGATCCTTTTTTTCTGCGCGTAATCTGCTG
CTTGCAAACAAAAAAACCACCGCTACCAGCGGTGGTTTGTTTGCCGGATCAAGAGCTACCAACTCTTTTT
CCGAAGGTAACTGGCTTCAGCAGAGCGCAGATACCAAATACTGTTCTTCTAGTGTAGCCGTAGTTAGCCC
ACCACTTCAAGAACTCTGTAGCACCGCCTACATACCTCGCTCTGCTAATCCTGTTACCAGTGGCTGCTGC
CAGTGGCGATAAGTCGTGTCTTACCGGGTTGGACTCAAGACGATAGTTACCGGATAAGGCGCAGCGGTCG
GGCTGAACGGGGGGTTCGTGCACACAGCCCAGCTTGGAGCGAACGACCTACACCGAACTGAGATACCTAC
AGCGTGAGCTATGAGAAAGCGCCACGCTTCCCGAAGGGAGAAAGGCGGACAGGTATCCGGTAAGCGGCAG
GGTCGGAACAGGAGAGCGCACGAGGGAGCTTCCAGGGGGAAACGCCTGGTATCTTTATAGTCCTGTCGGG
TTTCGCCACCTCTGACTTGAGCGTCGATTTTTGTGATGCTCGTCAGGGGGGCGGAGCCTATGGAAAAACG
CCAGCAACGCGGCCTTTTTACGGTTCCTGGCCTTTTGCTGGCCTTTTGCTCACATGTTCTTTCCTGCGTT
ATCCCCTGATTCTGTGGATAACCGTATTACCGCCTTTGAGTGAGCTGATACCGCTCGCCGCAGCCGAACG
ACCGAGCGCAGCGAGTCAGTGAGCGAGGAAGCGGAAGGCGAGAGTAGGGAACTGCCAGGCATCAAACTAA
GCAGAAGGCCCCTGACGGATGGCCTTTTTGCGTTTCTACAAACTCTTTCTGTGTTGTAAAACGACGGCCA
GTCTTAAGCTCGGGCCCCCTGGGCGGTTCTGATAACGAGTAATCGTTAATCCGCAAATAACGTAAAAACC
CGCTTCGGCGGGTTTTTTTATGGGGGGAGTTTAGGGAAAGAGCATTTGTCAGAATATTTAAGGGCGCCTG
TCACTTTGCTTGATATATGAGAATTATTTAACCTTATAAATGAGAAAAAAGCAACGCACTTTAAATAAGA
TACGTTGCTTTTTCGATTGATGAACACCTATAATTAAACTATTCATCTATTATTTATGATTTTTTGTATA
TACAATATTTCTAGTTTGTTAAAGAGAATTAAGAAAATAAATCTCGAAAATAATAAAGGGAAAATCAGTT
TTTGATATCAAAATTATACATGTCAACGATAATACAAAATATAATACAAACTATAAGATGTTATCAGTAT
TTATTATGCATTTAGAATAAATTTTGTGTCGCCCTTATTCGACTCACTATAGAAGTTCCTATTCTCTAGA
AAGTATAGGAACTTCACTTCATTTTATTTAAATTTGCGGCCGCGCTGAGGTCTTAATCTGGTGAGGATTT
ACGGTATGATCATGCTGGTAAGCTTCGTTACTCATGCTTTGGTTGGCTTCTTGAAAGTGTCTAGTTCACT
TTATGCCCGGTTATAAACATAAACTTTCACAGGGTTCTCTTTGATCACCTCTTTGTTTAATCTTATGAAT
CCAAGGGATTTTATCGGTCAAAGGGGAAATCAATGCGAAAGACAGTAATGATGAGAGAAAAACTCTCCGT
AACCACCAAGTTTGGTTCAGCGCGACGAGATTTTTATCGATTATCGAGAAAAATACCTGTATATCTACAT
TTCTATGTCAGTGATATATACTTCTTAGATAAGTTATGCCACCAGTGCATACGCTTACGCACACACACGT
ATTCTTGTGCACACGCCTGTTACTTCTTGCAGACATCAGACATACTATTGTAATTCAAAAAAAAAAAGCG
AATCTTCCCATGCCTGTTATTAATGCCTCAGCACTAGTCCTGCAGGGGTAACGCCAGGGTTTTCCCAGTC
ACGACGTTGTAAAACGACGGCCAGTGAGCGCGCGTAATACGACTCACTATAGGGCGAATTGGGTGCATAG
GCCACTAGTGGATCTGATATCACCTAATAACTTCGTATAGCATACATTATACGAAGTTATATTAAGGGTT
CTCGAGAGCTCGTTTAAACTGGATGGCGGCGTTAGTATCGAATCGACAGCAGTATAGCGACCAGCATTCA
CATACGATTGACGCATGATATTACTTTCTGCGCACTTAACTTCGCATCTGGGCAGATGATGTCGAGGCGA
AAAAAAATATAAATCACGCTAACATTTGATTAAAATAGAACAACTACAATATAAAAAAACTATACAAATG
ACAAGTTCTTGAAAACAAGAATCTTTTTATTGTCAGTACTCTTTACAACACTCCCTTCGTGCTTGGGACT
TCAGAACTTCCAGTAAGACTAGTAGCCGCGCGCATGGCAACAGCCAGAGATTTAAAAGCGCTTTCAGCAC
GATGATGGTCATTACTACCATATAAGCAGGTAACATGCAAAGTAATTCCAGCTGCTACCGAAAAGGAATA
TAGTAAGTGAGGGATCATTTCACAGGACAATTCCCCAACCTTTTCACGCTTTAATCCCAAATCGATAACA
GCATAGGGCCGTCCCGACAAGTCAACTACGCTTCTAGAAAGGGCTTCGTCAAGTGGACAATAAGCATGTC
CAAATCTTTTAACGCCGGCAAAGTTACCCATAGCCTGCTTGAATGCAATACCAAGTGCAATAGCAGTATC
TTCTGCAGTGTGATGATCATCGATGATTAAATCACCTCTTGAGTAAAGTCGTAAGCTCCAGCCTGCATGT
TTAGCCAGTGCATGATACATGTGATCCAGGAATCCAATTCCCGTGTCTACTTGGATTACTTGTTCTCCCT
TTTGGTTTGCATGCTTGGAAGTTATAAGTTCATCAATAAAATTCGACTCTTCAGGTAAGGGAGCTTTGTC
CAAAGCGATGGCAACGCTGATTTTCGTTTCGTTCGTATTTCTTTCTACAAAAGCCCTCCTACCCAT
Features (pLannotate 1.2.2; 20 found; start..end, strand, type, name):
      1..344     -  promoter       TEF promoter: Ashbya gossypii TEF promoter
    399..432     +  protein_bind   loxP: Cre-mediated recombination occurs in the 8-bp core sequence (GCATACAT). Cre recombinase
    480..669     -  terminator     CYC1 terminator: S. cerevisiae CYC1; transcription terminator for CYC1
   1559..3211    +  CDS            CDC14: CDC14_YEAST - Also known as OAF3. Experimental evidence at protein level: Swiss-Prot protein existence level 1. Protein phosphatase which antagonizes mitotic cyclin- dependent kinase CDC28, the inactivation of which is essential for exit from mitosis. To access its substrates, is released from nucleolar sequestration during mitosis. Plays an essential in coordinating the nuclear division cycle with cytokinesis through the cytokinesis checkpoint. Involved in chromosome segregation, where it is required for meiosis I spindle dissambly as well as for establishing two consecutive chromosome segreg
   3262..3427    +  terminator     ADH1 terminator: S. cerevisiae ADH1; transcription terminator for the S. cerevisiae alcohol dehydrogenase 1 (ADH1) gene
   4028..4061    -  protein_bind   FRT (minimal): supports FLP-mediated excision but not integration (Turan and Bode, 2011) FLP recombinase from the Saccharomyces cerevisiae 2μ plasmid
   4105..4145    -  terminator     rrnB T1 terminator (fragment): transcription terminator T1 from the E. coli rrnB gene
   4147..4262    -  ncRNA          5S rRNA: Accession: RF00001 - 5S ribosomal RNA
   4293..4317    +  CDS            KanR (fragment): aminoglycoside phosphotransferase; aph(3')-Ia; confers resistance to kanamycin
   4347..4443    +  promoter       AmpR promoter (fragment): bla
   4446..5306    +  CDS            AmpR: β-lactamase; bla; confers resistance to ampicillin, carbenicillin, and related antibiotics
   5428..6016    +  rep_origin     ori: high-copy-number ColE1/pMB1/pBR322/pUC origin of replication
   6241..6258    +  terminator     rrnB T2 terminator (fragment): transcription terminator T2 from the E. coli rrnB gene
   6283..6302    -  CDS            lacZα (fragment): LacZα fragment of β-galactosidase; lacZ fragment
   6772..6805    +  protein_bind   FRT (minimal): supports FLP-mediated excision but not integration (Turan and Bode, 2011) FLP recombinase from the Saccharomyces cerevisiae 2μ plasmid
   7326..7377    -  CDS            lacZα (fragment): LacZα fragment of β-galactosidase; lacZ fragment
   7385..7403    +  promoter       T7 promoter: promoter for bacteriophage T7 RNA polymerase
   7447..7480    +  protein_bind   loxP: Cre-mediated recombination occurs in the 8-bp core sequence (GCATACAT). Cre recombinase
   7540..7737    -  terminator     TEF terminator: Ashbya gossypii TEF terminator
   7743..8396    -  CDS            S. pombe his5: imidazoleglycerol-phosphate dehydratase, required for histidine biosynthesis; Schizosaccharomyces pombe his5; yeast auxotrophic marker; corresponds to S. cerevisiae HIS3
