[The description below was written by a language model from this plasmid's Addgene catalogue record and pLannotate feature annotations shown in this document.]
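Description:
pCfB4613 is an integrative yeast expression plasmid built on the EasyClone backbone pCfB258 and designed to insert a CDC14 expression cassette into the Saccharomyces cerevisiae genome at EasyClone site X-4. It has no annotated yeast replication origin, consistent with maintenance only through chromosomal integration. In E. coli it is propagated as a high-copy plasmid through a ColE1/pUC-type origin and selected with ampicillin via the β-lactamase gene. Selection in yeast relies on the Schizosaccharomyces pombe his5 gene, which complements histidine auxotrophy (it corresponds to S. cerevisiae HIS3). This marker is driven by the Ashbya gossypii TEF promoter and closed by the TEF terminator. The marker cassette is flanked by two loxP sites in the same orientation, so Cre recombinase can excise it after integration and allow the marker to be reused.

The payload is the S. cerevisiae CDC14 open reading frame, encoding the protein phosphatase that antagonises the mitotic cyclin-dependent kinase Cdc28 and is needed for exit from mitosis. It is followed by the ADH1 terminator. According to the catalogue entry, it is expressed from pTRX2_5xUAS, a TRX2-derived promoter carrying five upstream activating sequences. The automated feature table does not annotate this promoter, although an unannotated stretch upstream of the coding sequence is where it would be expected. A CYC1 terminator lies in the opposite orientation upstream of that stretch. The genomic homology arms for site X-4 are likewise not annotated. Two minimal FRT sites and several short fragments (lacZα, KanR, rrnB terminators, a T7 promoter) are also detected, and appear to be backbone remnants. The associated publication concerns an NADPH/NADP+ redox biosensor in yeast, but the record does not state the specific role of CDC14 in that work.
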