Addgene plasmid #126752: pCfB4613
Purpose: Integrate pTRX2_5xUAS-CDC14-tADH1 into yeast genome EasyClone site X-4 with SpHIS5 marker
Depositing lab: Michael Jensen. Depositing organization: Danmarks Tekniske Universitet. Publication: Engineering an NADPH/NADP(+) Redox Biosensor in Yeast. Zhang J, Sonnenschein N, Pihl TP, Pedersen KR, Jensen MK, Keasling JD. ACS Synth Biol. 2016 Dec 16;5(12):1546-1556. doi: 10.1021/acssynbio.6b00135. Epub 2016 Jul 25. PubMed 27419466.
Backbone
  Vector backbone: pCfB258
  Backbone manufacturer: DOI: 10.1111/1567-1364.12118
  Vector type: Yeast Expression ; integrative plasmid
  Selectable markers: SpHiS5
Growth in bacteria
  Bacterial resistance: Ampicillin, 100 μg/mL
  Growth temperature: 37°C
  Growth strain: DH5alpha
  Copy number: High Copy
Gene/Insert
  Gene/Insert name: CDC14
  Species: S. cerevisiae (budding yeast)
  Entrez Gene: CDC14 (a.k.a. YFR028C, OAF3)
  Promoter: pTRX2_5xUAS
  Cloning method: Ligation Independent Cloning
  Sequencing primers: 5′ AGTGCAGGU AAAACA ATGCGTAGGAGTGTATACC; 3′ CGTGCGAU TTATTTCTTGATGGAGCC
Terms and licenses: Academic/Nonprofit Terms; Industry Terms: Not Available to Industry
How to cite: pCfB4613 was a gift from Michael Jensen (Addgene plasmid # 126752 ; http://n2t.net/addgene:126752 ; RRID:Addgene_126752)
